Addgene plasmid #141017: pENTR2-R2-PBR-L4
Purpose: (Empty Backbone) Mutisite Gateway mediated vector construction
Depositing lab: Hideyuki Okano. Depositing organization: Keio University. Publication: A versatile toolbox for knock-in gene targeting based on the Multisite Gateway technology. Yoshimatsu S, Sone T, Nakajima M, Sato T, Okochi R, Ishikawa M, Nakamura M, Sasaki E, Shiozawa S, Okano H. PLoS One. 2019 Aug 27;14(8):e0221164. doi: 10.1371/journal.pone.0221164. eCollection 2019. PubMed 31454364.
Backbone
  Vector backbone: pDONR
  Backbone manufacturer: Thermo Fisher Scientific
  Vector type: Mammalian Expression
Growth in bacteria
  Bacterial resistance: Kanamycin, 50 μg/mL
  Growth temperature: 37°C
  Growth strain: DH5alpha
  Copy number: High Copy
Gene/Insert
  Gene/Insert name: None
Terms and licenses: Academic/Nonprofit Terms; Industry Terms: Not Available to Industry
How to cite: pENTR2-R2-PBR-L4 was a gift from Hideyuki Okano (Addgene plasmid # 141017 ; http://n2t.net/addgene:141017 ; RRID:Addgene_141017)
