[The description below was written by a language model from this plasmid's Addgene catalogue record and pLannotate feature annotations shown in this document.]
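Description:
pENTR2-R2-PBR-L4 is a small (about 2.6 kb) Gateway entry clone built on a pDONR-derived backbone and deposited as an empty-backbone module for MultiSite Gateway vector assembly. It is maintained in E. coli through a high-copy ColE1/pUC-type origin and selected with kanamycin via an aph(3')-Ia aminoglycoside phosphotransferase gene. The rrnB T1 and T2 transcription terminators, typical of pDONR/pENTR backbones, sit upstream of the recombination cassette and help insulate it from read-through transcription originating in the plasmid backbone.

The functional part of the plasmid is a short segment flanked by attR2 and attL4, two mutant lambda attachment sites used in the LR Clonase reaction. In a MultiSite Gateway assembly, each entry clone carries a distinct pair of att sites that recombine only with their matching partners, so several entry modules are joined in a fixed order and orientation into a destination vector. The R2/L4 pairing defines the position this module occupies in such an assembly. Roughly 300 bp lies between the two att sites, but the feature table annotates nothing there and the catalogue lists no gene or insert. The "PBR" in the name presumably designates this element, but the record does not define it.

Although catalogued as a mammalian expression vector type, the plasmid itself shows no annotated promoter, reporter or mammalian selection cassette. It serves as a building block, and the associated publication places it within a toolbox for constructing knock-in gene-targeting vectors by MultiSite Gateway recombination.
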