Features (pLannotate 1.2.2; 6 found; start..end, strand, type, name):
    108..231     -  protein_bind   attR2: mutant version of attR; recombination site for the Gateway® LR reaction LR Clonase™
    545..640     -  protein_bind   attL4: mutant version of attL; recombination site for the Gateway® LR reaction LR Clonase™
    764..1573    +  CDS            KanR: aminoglycoside phosphotransferase; aph(3')-Ia; confers resistance to kanamycin in bacteria or G418 (Geneticin®) in eukaryotes
   1716..2304    +  rep_origin     ori: high-copy-number ColE1/pMB1/pBR322/pUC origin of replication
   2439..2466    -  terminator     rrnB T2 terminator: transcription terminator T2 from the E. coli rrnB gene
   2598..2641    +  terminator     rrnB T1 terminator: Escherichia coli rrnB; transcription terminator T1 from the E. coli rrnB gene
>Addgene plasmid #141017 | pENTR2-R2-PBR-L4 | addgene full sequence | sequence record 305029 | Addgene NGS Result
ATGCCTGGCAGTTCCCTACTCTCGCGTCAACGCTAGCATGGATCTCGGGCCCTGCAGCTCTAGAGCTCGA
ATTCTACAGGTCACTAATACCATCTAAGTAGTTGGTTCATAGTGACTGCATATGTTGTGTTTTACAGTAT
TATGTAGTCTGTTTTTTATGCAAAATCTAATTTAATATATTGATATTTATATCATTTTACGTTTCTCGTT
CAACTTTCTTGTACAAAGTGGGATATCTATAACAAGAAAATATATATATAATAAGTTATCACGTAAGTAG
AACATGAAATAACAATATAATTATCGTATGAGTTAAATCTTAAAAGTCACGTAAAAGATAATCATGCGTC
ATTTTGACTCACGCGGTCGTTATAGTTCAAAATCAGTGACACTTACCGCATTGACAAGCACGCCTCACGG
GAGCTCCAAGCGGCGACTGAGATGTCCTAAATGCACAGCGACGGATTCGCGCTATTTAGAAAGAGAGAGC
AATATTTCAAGAATGCATGCGTCAATTTTACGCAGACTATCTTTCTAGGGTTAACAACTTTTCTATACAA
AGTTGGCATTATAAGAAAGCATTGCTTATCAATTTGTTGCAACGAACAGGTCACTATCAGTCAAAATAAA
ATCATTATTTGCCATCCAGCTGCAGCTCTGGCCCGTGTCTCAAAATCTCTGATGTTACATTGCACAAGAT
AAAAATATATCATCATGAACAATAAAACTGTCTGCTTACATAAACAGTAATACAAGGGGTGTTATGAGCC
ATATTCAACGGGAAACGTCGAGGCCGCGATTAAATTCCAACATGGATGCTGATTTATATGGGTATAAATG
GGCTCGCGATAATGTCGGGCAATCAGGTGCGACAATCTATCGCTTGTATGGGAAGCCCGATGCGCCAGAG
TTGTTTCTGAAACATGGCAAAGGTAGCGTTGCCAATGATGTTACAGATGAGATGGTCAGACTAAACTGGC
TGACGGAATTTATGCCTCTTCCGACCATCAAGCATTTTATCCGTACTCCTGATGATGCATGGTTACTCAC
CACTGCGATCCCCGGAAAAACAGCATTCCAGGTATTAGAAGAATATCCTGATTCAGGTGAAAATATTGTT
GATGCGCTGGCAGTGTTCCTGCGCCGGTTGCATTCGATTCCTGTTTGTAATTGTCCTTTTAACAGCGATC
GCGTATTTCGTCTCGCTCAGGCGCAATCACGAATGAATAACGGTTTGGTTGATGCGAGTGATTTTGATGA
CGAGCGTAATGGCTGGCCTGTTGAACAAGTCTGGAAAGAAATGCATAAACTTTTGCCATTCTCACCGGAT
TCAGTCGTCACTCATGGTGATTTCTCACTTGATAACCTTATTTTTGACGAGGGGAAATTAATAGGTTGTA
TTGATGTTGGACGAGTCGGAATCGCAGACCGATACCAGGATCTTGCCATCCTATGGAACTGCCTCGGTGA
GTTTTCTCCTTCATTACAGAAACGGCTTTTTCAAAAATATGGTATTGATAATCCTGATATGAATAAATTG
CAGTTTCATTTGATGCTCGATGAGTTTTTCTAATCAGAATTGGTTAATTGGTTGTAACACTGGCAGAGCA
TTACGCTGACTTGACGGGACGGCGCAAGCTCATGACCAAAATCCCTTAACGTGAGTTTTCGTTCCACTGA
GCGTCAGACCCCGTAGAAAAGATCAAAGGATCTTCTTGAGATCCTTTTTTTCTGCGCGTAATCTGCTGCT
TGCAAACAAAAAAACCACCGCTACCAGCGGTGGTTTGTTTGCCGGATCAAGAGCTACCAACTCTTTTTCC
GAAGGTAACTGGCTTCAGCAGAGCGCAGATACCAAATACTGTTCTTCTAGTGTAGCCGTAGTTAGGCCAC
CACTTCAAGAACTCTGTAGCACCGCCTACATACCTCGCTCTGCTAATCCTGTTACCAGTGGCTGCTGCCA
GTGGCGATAAGTCGTGTCTTACCGGGTTGGACTCAAGACGATAGTTACCGGATAAGGCGCAGCGGTCGGG
CTGAACGGGGGGTTCGTGCACACAGCCCAGCTTGGAGCGAACGACCTACACCGAACTGAGATACCTACAG
CGTGAGCTATGAGAAAGCGCCACGCTTCCCGAAGGGAGAAAGGCGGACAGGTATCCGGTAAGCGGCAGGG
TCGGAACAGGAGAGCGCACGAGGGAGCTTCCAGGGGGAAACGCCTGGTATCTTTATAGTCCTGTCGGGTT
TCGCCACCTCTGACTTGAGCGTCGATTTTTGTGATGCTCGTCAGGGGGGCGGAGCCTATGGAAAAACGCC
AGCAACGCGGCCTTTTTACGGTTCCTGGCCTTTTGCTGGCCTTTTGCTCACATGTTCTTTCCTGCGTTAT
CCCCTGATTCTGTGGATAACCGTATTACCGCTAGCCAGGAAGAGTTTGTAGAAACGCAAAAAGGCCATCC
GTCAGGATGGCCTTCTGCTTAGTTTGATGCCTGGCAGTTTATGGCGGGCGTCCTGCCCGCCACCCTCCGG
GCCGTTGCTTCACAACGTTCAAATCCGCTCCCGGCGGATTTGTCCTACTCAGGAGAGCGTTCACCGACAA
ACAACAGATAAAACGAAAGGCCCAGTCTTCCGACTGAGCCTTTCGTTTTATTTG
